>Addgene plasmid #23897 | pDONR223-DDR2 | depositor partial sequence | sequence record 11012 | Author sequence
ATGATCCTGATTCCCAGAATGCTCTTGGTGCTGTTCCTGCTGCTGCCTATCTTGAGTTCTGCAAAAGCTC
AGGTTAATCCAGCTATATGCCGCTATCCTCTGGGCATGTCAGGAGGCCAGATTCCAGATGAGGACATCAC
AGCTTCCAGTCAGTGGTCAGAGTCCACAGCTGCCAAATATGGAAGGCTGGACTCAGAAGAAGGGGATGGA
GCCTGGTGCCCTGAGATTCCAGTGGAACCTGATGACCTGAAGGAGTTTCTGCAGATTGACTTGCACACCC
TCCATTTTATCACTCTGGTGGGGACCCAGGGGCGCCATGCAGGAGGTCATGGCATCGAGTTTGCCCCCAT
GTACAAGATCAATTACAGTCGGGATGGCACTCGCTGGATCTCTTGGCGGAACCGTCATGGGAAACAGGTG
CTGGATGGAAATAGTAACCCCTATGACATTTTCCTAAAGGACTTGGAGCCGCCCATTGTAGCCAGATTTG
TCCGGTTCATTCCAGTCACCGACCACTCCATGAATGTGTGTATGAGAGTGGAGCTTTACGGCTGTGTCTG
GCTAGATGGCTTGGTGTCTTACAATGCTCCAGCTGGGCAGCAGTTTGTACTCCCTGGAGGTTCCATCATT
TATCTGAATGATTCTGTCTATGATGGAGCTGTTGGATACAGCATGACAGAAGGGCTAGGCCAATTGACCG
ATGGTGTGTCTGGCCTGGACGATTTCACCCAGACCCATGAATACCACGTGTGGCCCGGCTATGACTATGT
GGGCTGGCGGAACGAGAGTGCCACCAATGGCTACATTGAGATCATGTTTGAATTTGACCGCATCAGGAAT
TTCACTACCATGAAGGTCCACTGCAACAACATGTTTGCTAAAGGTGTGAAGATCTTTAAGGAGGTACAGT
GCTACTTCCGCTCTGAAGCCAGTGAGTGGGAACCTAATGCCATTTCCTTCCCCCTTGTCCTGGATGACGT
CAACCCCAGTGCTCGGTTTGTCACGGTGCCTCTCCACCACCGAATGGCCAGTGCCATCAAGTGTCAATAC
CATTTTGCAGATACCTGGATGATGTTCAGTGAGATCACCTTCCAATCAGATGCTGCAATGTACAACAACT
CTGAAGCCCTGCCCACCTCTCCTATGGCACCCACAACCTATGATCCAATGCTTAAAGTTGATGACAGCAA
CACTCGGATCCTGATTGGCTGCTTGGTGGCCATCATCTTTATCCTCCTGGCCATCATTGTCATCATCCTC
TGGAGGCAGTTCTGGCAGAAAATGCTGGAGAAGGCTTCTCGGAGGATGCTGGATGATGAAATGACAGTCA
GCCTTTCCCTGCCAAGTGATTCTAGCATGTTCAACAATAACCGCTCCTCATCACCTAGTGAACAAGGGTC
CAACTCGACTTACGATCGCATCTTTCCCCTTCGCCCTGACTACCAGGAGCCATCCAGGCTGATACGAAAA
CTCCCAGAATTTGCTCCAGGGGAGGAGGAGTCAGGCTGCAGCGGTGTTGTGAAGCCAGTCCAGCCCAGTG
GCCCTGAGGGGGTGCCCCACTATGCAGAGGCTGACATAGTGAACCTCCAAGGAGTGACAGGAGGCAACAC
ATACTCAGTGCCTGCCGTCACCATGGACCTGCTCTCAGGAAAAGATGTGGCTGTGGAGGAGTTCCCCAGG
AAACTCCTAACTTTCAAAGAGAAGCTGGGAGAAGGACAGTTTGGGGAGGTTCATCTCTGTGAAGTGGAGG
GAATGGAAAAATTCAAAGACAAAGATTTTGCCCTAGATGTCAGTGCCAACCAGCCTGTCCTGGTGGCTGT
GAAAATGCTCCGAGCAGATGCCAACAAGAATGCCAGGAATGATTTTCTTAAGGAGATAAAGATCATGTCT
CGGCTCAAGGACCCAAACATCATCCATCTATTAGCTGTGTGTATCACTGATGACCCTCTCTGTATGATCA
CTGAATACATGGAGAATGGAGATCTCAATCAGTTTCTTTCCCGCCACGAGCCCCCTAATTCTTCCTCCAG
CGATGTACGCACTGTCAGTTACACCAATCTGAAGTTTATGGCTACCCAAATTGCCTCTGGCATGAAGTAC
CTTTCCTCTCTTAATTTTGTTCACCGAGATCTGGCCACACGAAACTGTTTAGTGGGTAAGAACTACACAA
TCAAGATAGCTGACTTTGGAATGAGCAGGAACCTGTACAGTGGTGACTATTACCGGATCCAGGGCCGGGC
AGTGCTCCCTATCCGCTGGATGTCTTGGGAGAGTATCTTGCTGGGCAAGTTCACTACAGCAAGTGATGTG
TGGGCCTTTGGGGTTACTTTGTGGGAGACTTTCACCTTTTGTCAAGAACAGCCCTATTCCCAGCTGTCAG
ATGAACAGGTTATTGAGAATACTGGAGAGTTCTTCCGAGACCAAGGGAGGCAGACTTACCTCCCTCAACC
AGCCATTTGTCCTGACTCTGTGTATAAGCTGATGCTCAGCTGCTGGAGAAGAGATACGAAGAACCGTCCC
TCATTCCAAGAAATCCACCTTCTGCTCCTTCAACAAGGCGACGAG
