>Addgene plasmid #23897 | pDONR223-DDR2 | addgene partial sequence | sequence record 29705 | 23897 with M13pUC-fwd
AATAATGATTTTATTTTGACTGATAGTGACCTGTTCGTTGCAACAAATTGATGAGCAATGCTTTTTTATA
ATGCCAACTTTGTACAAAAAAGTTGGCACCATGATCCTGATTCCCAGAATGCTCTTGGTGCTGTTCCTGC
TGCTGCCTATCTTGAGTTCTGCAAAAGCTCAGGTTAATCCAGCTATATGCCGCTATCCTCTGGGCATGTC
AGGAGGCCAGATTCCAGATGAGGACATCACAGCTTCCAGTCAGTGGTCAGAGTCCACAGCTGCCAAATAT
GGAAGGCTGGACTCAGAAGAAGGGGATGGAGCCTGGTGCCCTGAGATTCCAGTGGAACCTGATGACCTGA
AGGAGTTTCTGCAGATTGACTTGCACACCCTCCATTTTATCACTCTGGTGGGGACCCAGGGGCGCCATGC
AGGAGGTCATGGCATCGAGTTTGCCCCCATGTACAAGATCAATTACAGTCGGGATGGCACTCGCTGGATC
TCTTGGCGGACCCGTCATGGGAAACAGGTGCTGGATGG
