[The description below was written by a language model from this plasmid's Addgene catalogue record.]
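Description:
pDONR223-DDR2 is a Gateway entry clone built on the Invitrogen pDONR223 donor backbone (about 5 kb without insert) and carrying the human DDR2 open reading frame, which encodes discoidin domain receptor family member 2, a receptor tyrosine kinase. The insert is roughly 2.6 kb and was introduced by Gateway recombination, so in the finished clone the ORF is expected to sit between attL-type recombination sites, ready for transfer by an LR reaction. No feature table is provided, however, so the exact site layout is not documented here. The plasmid is maintained in E. coli as a high-copy replicon under spectinomycin selection. M13 forward and reverse primer sites flanking the cloning region allow the insert to be verified by sequencing.

The key design point is that the DDR2 ORF lacks a stop codon. This "open" configuration lets the coding sequence be recombined into a destination vector that supplies a C-terminal epitope tag of choice together with a stop codon. The record lists no eukaryotic promoter or other mammalian expression elements for this donor vector, and the depositors note that it should not be transfected directly. It serves as a shuttle and archival clone rather than an expression construct. For expression in mammalian cells, the depositors point to a companion set of four custom lentiviral destination vectors (pLX301 to pLX304), which are obtained separately. The clone is distributed as part of a kit of such ORF clones and is associated with a study that identified drivers of resistance to RAF inhibition through MAP kinase pathway reactivation.
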