Addgene plasmid #23897: pDONR223-DDR2
Depositing lab: William Hahn & David Root. Depositing organization: Dana-Farber Cancer Institute. Publication: COT drives resistance to RAF inhibition through MAP kinase pathway reactivation. Johannessen CM, Boehm JS, Kim SY, Thomas SR, Wardwell L, Johnson LA, Emery CM, Stransky N, Cogdill AP, Barretina J, Caponigro G, Hieronymus H, Murray RR, Salehi-Ashtiani K, Hill DE, Vidal M, Zhao JJ, Yang X, Alkan O, Kim S, Harris JL, Wilson CJ, Myer VE, Finan PM, Root DE, Roberts TM, Golub T, Flaherty KT, Dummer R, Weber BL, Sellers WR, Schlegel R, Wargo JA, Hahn WC, Garraway LA. Nature. 2010 Dec 16;468(7326):968-72. doi: 10.1038/nature09627 PubMed 21107320.
Backbone
  Vector backbone: pDONR223
  Backbone manufacturer: Invitrogen
  Backbone size w/o insert (bp): 5005
  Vector type: Gateway Donor vector
Growth in bacteria
  Bacterial resistance: Spectinomycin, 50 μg/mL
  Growth temperature: 37°C
  Growth strain: DH5alpha
  Copy number: High Copy
Gene/Insert
  Gene/Insert name: DDR2 (alt name: discoidin domain receptor family, member 2)
  Species: H. sapiens (human)
  Insert size (bp): 2568
  Entrez Gene: DDR2 (a.k.a. MIG20a, NTRKR3, TKT, TYRO10, WRCN)
  Cloning method: Gateway Cloning
  Sequencing primers: 5′ M13pUC-fwd; 3′ M13rev
Terms and licenses: Academic/Nonprofit Terms; Industry Terms: Not Available to Industry
Depositor comments: The ORF has no Stop codon. This design enables easy recombination into a destination vector to add an epitope tag of choice and Stop codon to the ORF. Do NOT use this plasmid directly for transfections. A set of 4 custom lentiviral vectors is available ( pLX301 (http://www.addgene.org/25895/) , pLX302 (http://www.addgene.org/25896/) , pLX303 (http://www.addgene.org/25897/) , pLX304 (http://www.addgene.org/25890/) ) to be used to express these ORFs in mammalian cells. These plasmids are not included in the kit and must be ordered separately.
How to cite: pDONR223-DDR2 was a gift from William Hahn & David Root (Addgene plasmid # 23897 ; http://n2t.net/addgene:23897 ; RRID:Addgene_23897)
